>Addgene plasmid #57350 | mEos2-Beta-Catenin-20 | addgene full sequence | sequence record 393321 | Addgene NGS Result
GACAATAACCCTGATAAATGCTTCAATAATATTGAAAAAGGAAGAGTCCTGAGGCGGAAAGAACCAGCTG
TGGAATGTGTGTCAGTTAGGGTGTGGAAAGTCCCCAGGCTCCCCAGCAGGCAGAAGTATGCAAAGCATGC
ATCTCAATTAGTCAGCAACCAGGTGTGGAAAGTCCCCAGGCTCCCCAGCAGGCAGAAGTATGCAAAGCAT
GCATCTCAATTAGTCAGCAACCATAGTCCCGCCCCTAACTCCGCCCATCCCGCCCCTAACTCCGCCCAGT
TCCGCCCATTCTCCGCCCCATGGCTGACTAATTTTTTTTATTTATGCAGAGGCCGAGGCCGCCTCGGCCT
CTGAGCTATTCCAGAAGTAGTGAGGAGGCTTTTTTGGAGGCCTAGGCTTTTGCAAAGATCGATCAAGAGA
CAGGATGAGGATCGTTTCGCATGATTGAACAAGATGGATTGCACGCAGGTTCTCCGGCCGCTTGGGTGGA
GAGGCTATTCGGCTATGACTGGGCACAACAGACAATCGGCTGCTCTGATGCCGCCGTGTTCCGGCTGTCA
GCGCAGGGGCGCCCGGTTCTTTTTGTCAAGACCGACCTGTCCGGTGCCCTGAATGAACTGCAAGACGAGG
CAGCGCGGCTATCGTGGCTGGCCACGACGGGCGTTCCTTGCGCAGCTGTGCTCGACGTTGTCACTGAAGC
GGGAAGGGACTGGCTGCTATTGGGCGAAGTGCCGGGGCAGGATCTCCTGTCATCTCACCTTGCTCCTGCC
GAGAAAGTATCCATCATGGCTGATGCAATGCGGCGGCTGCATACGCTTGATCCGGCTACCTGCCCATTCG
ACCACCAAGCGAAACATCGCATCGAGCGAGCACGTACTCGGATGGAAGCCGGTCTTGTCGATCAGGATGA
TCTGGACGAAGAGCATCAGGGGCTCGCGCCAGCCGAACTGTTCGCCAGGCTCAAGGCGAGCATGCCCGAC
GGCGAGGATCTCGTCGTGACCCATGGCGATGCCTGCTTGCCGAATATCATGGTGGAAAATGGCCGCTTTT
CTGGATTCATCGACTGTGGCCGGCTGGGTGTGGCGGACCGCTATCAGGACATAGCGTTGGCTACCCGTGA
TATTGCTGAAGAGCTTGGCGGCGAATGGGCTGACCGCTTCCTCGTGCTTTACGGTATCGCCGCTCCCGAT
TCGCAGCGCATCGCCTTCTATCGCCTTCTTGACGAGTTCTTCTGAGCGGGACTCTGGGGTTCGAAATGAC
CGACCAAGCGACGCCCAACCTGCCATCACGAGATTTCGATTCCACCGCCGCCTTCTATGAAAGGTTGGGC
TTCGGAATCGTTTTCCGGGACGCCGGCTGGATGATCCTCCAGCGCGGGGATCTCATGCTGGAGTTCTTCG
CCCACCCTAGGGGGAGGCTAACTGAAACACGGAAGGAGACAATACCGGAAGGAACCCGCGCTATGACGGC
AATAAAAAGACAGAATAAAACGCACGGTGTTGGGTCGTTTGTTCATAAACGCGGGGTTCGGTCCCAGGGC
TGGCACTCTGTCGATACCCCACCGAGACCCCATTGGGGCCAATACGCCCGCGTTTCTTCCTTTTCCCCAC
CCCACCCCCCAAGTTCGGGTGAAGGCCCAGGGCTCGCAGCCAACGTCGGGGCGGCAGGCCCTGCCATAGC
CTCAGGTTACTCATATATACTTTAGATTGATTTAAAACTTCATTTTTAATTTAAAAGGATCTAGGTGAAG
ATCCTTTTTGATAATCTCATGACCAAAATCCCTTAACGTGAGTTTTCGTTCCACTGAGCGTCAGACCCCG
TAGAAAAGATCAAAGGATCTTCTTGAGATCCTTTTTTTCTGCGCGTAATCTGCTGCTTGCAAACAAAAAA
ACCACCGCTACCAGCGGTGGTTTGTTTGCCGGATCAAGAGCTACCAACTCTTTTTCCGAAGGTAACTGGC
TTCAGCAGAGCGCAGATACCAAATACTGTTCTTCTAGTGTAGCCGTAGTTAGGCCACCACTTCAAGAACT
CTGTAGCACCGCCTACATACCTCGCTCTGCTAATCCTGTTACCAGTGGCTGCTGCCAGTGGCGATAAGTC
GTGTCTTACCGGGTTGGACTCAAGACGATAGTTACCGGATAAGGCGCAGCGGTCGGGCTGAACGGGGGGT
TCGTGCACACAGCCCAGCTTGGAGCGAACGACCTACACCGAACTGAGATACCTACAGCGTGAGCTATGAG
AAAGCGCCACGCTTCCCGAAGGGAGAAAGGCGGACAGGTATCCGGTAAGCGGCAGGGTCGGAACAGGAGA
GCGCACGAGGGAGCTTCCAGGGGGAAACGCCTGGTATCTTTATAGTCCTGTCGGGTTTCGCCACCTCTGA
CTTGAGCGTCGATTTTTGTGATGCTCGTCAGGGGGGCGGAGCCTATGGAAAAACGCCAGCAACGCGGCCT
TTTTACGGTTCCTGGCCTTTTGCTGGCCTTTTGCTCACATGTTCTTTCCTGCGTTATCCCCTGATTCTGT
GGATAACCGTATTACCGCCATGCATTAGTTATTAATAGTAATCAATTACGGGGTCATTAGTTCATAGCCC
ATATATGGAGTTCCGCGTTACATAACTTACGGTAAATGGCCCGCCTGGCTGACCGCCCAACGACCCCCGC
CCATTGACGTCAATAATGACGTATGTTCCCATAGTAACGCCAATAGGGACTTTCCATTGACGTCAATGGG
TGGAGTATTTACGGTAAACTGCCCACTTGGCAGTACATCAAGTGTATCATATGCCAAGTACGCCCCCTAT
TGACGTCAATGACGGTAAATGGCCCGCCTGGCATTATGCCCAGTACATGACCTTATGGGACTTTCCTACT
TGGCAGTACATCTACGTATTAGTCATCGCTATTACCATGGTGATGCGGTTTTGGCAGTACATCAATGGGC
GTGGATAGCGGTTTGACTCACGGGGATTTCCAAGTCTCCACCCCATTGACGTCAATGGGAGTTTGTTTTG
GCACCAAAATCAACGGGACTTTCCAAAATGTCGTAACAACTCCGCCCCATTGACGCAAATGGGCGGTAGG
CGTGTACGGTGGGAGGTCTATATAAGCAGAGCTGGTTTAGTGAACCGTCAGATCCGCTAGCGCTACCGGT
CGCCACCATGAGTGCGATTAAGCCAGACATGAAGATCAAACTCCGTATGGAAGGCAACGTAAACGGGCAC
CACTTTGTGATCGACGGAGATGGTACAGGCAAGCCTTTTGAGGGAAAACAGAGTATGGATCTTGAAGTCA
AAGAGGGCGGACCTCTGCCTTTTGCCTTTGATATCCTGACCACTGCATTCCATTACGGCAACAGGGTATT
CGCCAAATATCCAGACAACATACAAGACTATTTTAAGCAGTCGTTTCCTAAGGGGTATTCGTGGGAACGA
AGCTTGACTTTCGAAGACGGGGGCATTTGCATTGCCAGAAACGACATAACAATGGAAGGGGACACTTTCT
ATAATAAAGTTCGATTTTATGGTACCAACTTTCCCGCCAATGGTCCAGTTATGCAGAAGAAGACGCTGAA
ATGGGAGCCCTCCACTGAGAAAATGTATGTGCGTGATGGAGTGCTGACGGGTGATATTCATATGGCTTTG
TTGCTTGAAGGAAATGCCCATTACCGATGTGACTTCAGAACTACTTACAAAGCTAAGGAGAAGGGTGTCA
AGTTACCAGGCTACCACTTTGTGGACCACTGCATTGAGATTTTAAGCCATGACAAAGATTACAACAAGGT
TAAGCTGTATGAGCATGCTGTTGCTCATTCTGGATTGCCTGACAATGCCAGACGATCCGGACTCAGATCT
CGAGCTCAAGCTTCGAATTCTGCAGTCGACGGTACCGCGGCCACCATGGCTACTCAAGCTGACCTGATGG
AGTTGGACATGGCCATGGAGCCGGACAGAAAAGCTGCTGTCAGCCACTGGCAGCAGCAGTCTTACTTGGA
TTCTGGAATCCATTCTGGTGCCACCACCACAGCTCCTTCCCTGAGTGGCAAGGGCAACCCTGAGGAAGAA
GATGTTGACACCTCCCAAGTCCTTTATGAATGGGAGCAAGGCTTTTCCCAGTCCTTCACGCAAGAGCAAG
TAGCTGATATTGACGGGCAGTATGCAATGACTAGGGCTCAGAGGGTCCGAGCTGCCATGTTCCCTGAGAC
GCTAGATGAGGGCATGCAGATCCCATCCACGCAGTTTGACGCTGCTCATCCCACTAATGTCCAGCGCTTG
GCTGAACCATCACAGATGTTGAAA
[1614 nt withheld, positions 4295-5908]
AAGCGGCTTTCAGTCGAGCTGACCAGTTCCCTCTTCAGGACAGAGCCAATGGCTTGGAATGAGACTGCAG
ATCTTGGACTGGACATTGGTGCCCAGGGAGAAGCCCTTGGATATCGCCAGGATGATCCCAGCTACCGTTC
TTTTCACTCTGGTGGATACGGCCAGGATGCCTTGGGGATGGACCCTATGATGGAGCATGAGATGGGTGGC
CACCACCCTGGTGCTGACTATCCAGTTGATGGGCTGCCTGATCTGGGACACGCCCAGGACCTCATGGATG
GGCTGCCCCCAGGTGATAGCAATCAGCTGGCCTGGTTTGATACTGACCTGTAAAAGCTTGGATCCACCGG
ATCTAGATAACTGATCATAATCAGCCATACCACATTTGTAGAGGTTTTACTTGCTTTAAAAAACCTCCCA
CACCTCCCCCTGAACCTGAAACATAAAATGAATGCAATTGTTGTTGTTAACTTGTTTATTGCAGCTTATA
ATGGTTACAAATAAAGCAATAGCATCACAAATTTCACAAATAAAGCATTTTTTTCACTGCATTCTAGTTG
TGGTTTGTCCAAACTCATCAATGTATCTTAACGCGTAAATTGTAAGCGTTAATATTTTGTTAAAATTCGC
GTTAAATTTTTGTTAAATCAGCTCATTTTTTAACCAATAGGCCGAAATCGGCAAAATCCCTTATAAATCA
AAAGAATAGACCGAGATAGGGT
[37 nt withheld, positions 6631-6667]
AAAGAACGTGGACTCCAACGTCAAAGG
[49 nt withheld, positions 6695-6743]
T
[91 nt withheld, positions 6745-6835]
G
[124 nt withheld, positions 6837-6960]
CAGGTGGCACTTTTCGGGGAAATGTGCGCGGAACCCCTATTTGTTTATTTTTCTAAATACATTCAAATAT
GTATCCGCTCATGA
Features (pLannotate 1.2.2; 15 found; start..end, strand, type, name):
     49..406     +  promoter       SV40 promoter: SV40 enhancer and early promoter
    441..1235    +  CDS            NeoR/KanR: aminoglycoside phosphotransferase from Tn5; aph(3')-II (or nptII); confers resistance to neomycin, kanamycin, and G418 (Geneticin®)
   1256..1408    +  CDS            ble (fragment): BLE_KLEPN - Experimental evidence at protein level: Swiss-Prot protein existence level 1. Binding protein with a strong affinity to the bleomycin family of antibiotics. Binds to CL990; an antimitotic-antibiotic compound. From Klebsiella pneumoniae.
   1467..1514    +  polyA_signal   HSV TK poly(A) signal: herpes simplex virus thymidine kinase polyadenylation signal (Cole and Stacy, 1985)
   1605..1621    -  polyA_signal   bGH poly(A) signal (fragment): bovine growth hormone polyadenylation signal
   1843..2431    +  rep_origin     ori: high-copy-number ColE1/pMB1/pBR322/pUC origin of replication
   2606..2909    +  enhancer       CMV enhancer: human cytomegalovirus immediate early enhancer
   2910..3113    +  promoter       CMV promoter: human cytomegalovirus (CMV) immediate early promoter
   3158..3835    +  CDS            mEos2: mEos2 is a photoconvertible green/yellow fluorescent protein published in 2009, derived from Lobophyllia hemprichii. It has moderate acid sensitivity.
   3836..3890    +  misc_feature   MCS (fragment): multiple cloning site
   3896..6238    +  CDS            Ctnnb1 (sequence partly withheld): CTNB1_MOUSE - Also known as Catnb. Experimental evidence at protein level: Swiss-Prot protein existence level 1. Key downstream component of the canonical Wnt signaling pathway (PubMed:15132997). In the absence of Wnt, forms a complex with AXIN1, AXIN2, APC, CSNK1A1 and GSK3B that promotes phosphorylation on N-terminal Ser and Thr residues and ubiquitination of CTNNB1 via BTRC and its subsequent degradation by the proteasome. In the presence of Wnt ligand, CTNNB1 is not ubiquitinated and accumulates in the nucleus, where it acts as a coactivator for transcription factors of the TCF/LEF family,
   6270..6354    +  CDS            large T antigen (fragment): large T antigen from SV40 (simian virus 40)
   6377..6498    +  polyA_signal   SV40 poly(A) signal: SV40 polyadenylation signal
   6532..6960    -  rep_origin     f1 ori (sequence partly withheld): f1 bacteriophage origin of replication; arrow indicates direction of (+) strand synthesis
   6987..47      +  promoter       AmpR promoter (across the origin): bla
