[The description below was written by a language model from this plasmid's Addgene catalogue record and pLannotate feature annotations shown in this document.]
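Description:
mEos2-Beta-Catenin-20 is a mammalian expression plasmid of about 7.0 kb that produces mouse beta-catenin (Ctnnb1) fused to the photoconvertible fluorescent protein mEos2. It is built on an mEos2 backbone. A high-copy ColE1/pUC-type origin supports propagation in E. coli, and an f1 origin is also present. A single NeoR/KanR (Tn5 aminoglycoside phosphotransferase) gene serves as the marker in both hosts. It lies downstream of a bacterial bla-type promoter and the SV40 enhancer/early promoter and is terminated by the HSV TK polyadenylation signal. It therefore confers kanamycin resistance in bacteria and G418 resistance in transfected mammalian cells. The short ble, bGH poly(A) and large T antigen fragments reported by the annotation appear to be partial matches to backbone sequence rather than functional parts.

The expression cassette is driven by the human CMV immediate-early enhancer and promoter. The mEos2 coding sequence comes first, followed by a short stretch of residual multiple cloning site and then the Ctnnb1 open reading frame. mEos2 is therefore placed at the N-terminus of beta-catenin, with the MCS remnant presumably acting as the linker, and the "20" in the name may refer to linker length, although the record does not say so. An SV40 polyadenylation signal terminates the transcript.

mEos2 emits green fluorescence (excitation/emission roughly 505/516 nm) and can be photoconverted to a red form (569/581 nm). This makes the fusion suitable for live-cell localization, for tracking selectively converted protein pools, and for photoactivation-based super-resolution imaging. The catalogue entry lists the intended localization as tight junctions, so the construct serves as a marker of cell–cell junctions. Beta-catenin is also a key component of canonical Wnt signalling.
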