Addgene plasmid #57350: mEos2-Beta-Catenin-20
Purpose: Localization: Tight Junctions, Excitation: 505 / 569, Emission: 516 / 581
Depositing lab: Michael Davidson. Depositing organization: Florida State University, Tallahassee. Publication: A bright and photostable photoconvertible fluorescent protein. McKinney SA, Murphy CS, Hazelwood KL, Davidson MW, Looger LL. Nat Methods. 2009 Feb . 6(2):131-3. 10.1038/nmeth.1296 PubMed 19169260.
Backbone
  Vector backbone: mEos2
  Backbone size w/o insert (bp): 4750
  Vector type: Mammalian Expression
  Selectable markers: Neomycin (select with G418)
Growth in bacteria
  Bacterial resistance: Kanamycin, 50 μg/mL
  Growth temperature: 37°C
  Growth strain: DH5alpha
  Copy number: High Copy
Gene/Insert
  Gene/Insert name: Beta-Catenin (alt name: NM_001165902.1)
  Species: M. musculus (mouse)
  Entrez Gene: Ctnnb1 (a.k.a. Bfc, Catnb, Mesc)
  Promoter: CMV
  Tag / fusion protein: mEos2
  Cloning method: Unknown
  Sequencing primers: 5′ CMV-F; 3′ SV40pA-R
Terms and licenses: Academic/Nonprofit Terms; Industry Terms
Depositor comments: . Excitation = 505 / 569; Emission = 516 / 581
How to cite: mEos2-Beta-Catenin-20 was a gift from Michael Davidson (Addgene plasmid # 57350 ; http://n2t.net/addgene:57350 ; RRID:Addgene_57350)
