>Addgene plasmid #57350 | mEos2-Beta-Catenin-20 | addgene partial sequence | sequence record 118151 | CMV-F 5'-CGCAAATGGGCGGTAGGCGTG-3'
CCGTCAGATCCGCTAGCGCTACCGGTCGCCACCATGAGTGCGATTAAGCCAGACATGAAGATCAAACTCC
GTATGGAAGGCAACGTAAACGGGCACCACTTTGTGATCGACGGAGATGGTACAGGCAAGCCTTTTGAGGG
AAAACAGAGTATGGATCTTGAAGTCAAAGAGGGCGGACCTCTGCCTTTTGCCTTTGATATCCTGACCACT
GCATTCCATTACGGCAACAGGGTATTCGCCAAATATCCAGACAACATACAAGACTATTTTAAGCAGTCGT
TTCCTAAGGGGTATTCGTGGGAACGAAGCTTGACTTTCGAAGACGGGGGCATTTGCATTGCCAGAAACGA
CATAACAATGGAAGGGGACACTTTCTATAATAAAGTTCGATTTTATGGTACCAACTTTCCCGCCAATGGT
CCAGTTATGCAGAAGAAGACGCTGAAATGGGAGCCCTCCACTGAGAAAATGTATGTGCGTGATGGAGTGC
TGACGGGTGATATTCATATGGCTTTGTTGCTTGAAGGAAATGCCCATTACCGATGTGACTTCAGAACTAC
TTACAAAGCTAAGGAGAAGGGTGTCAAGTTACCAGGCTACCACTTTGTGGACCACTGCATTGAGATTTTA
AGCCATGACAAAGATTACAACAAGGTTAAGCTGTATGAGCATGCTGTTGCTCATTCTGGATTGCCTGACA
ATGCCAGACGATCCGGACTCAGATCTCGAGCTCAAGCTTCGAATTCTGCAGTCGACGGTACCGCGGCCAC
CATGGCTACTCAAGCTGACCTGATGGAGTTGGACATGGCCATGGAGCCGGACAGAAAAGCTGCTGTCAGC
CACTGGCAGCAGCAGTCTTACTTGGATTCTGGAATCCATTCTGGTGCCACCACCACAGCTCCTTCCCTG
